Addgene plasmid #63097: Frt-hspB6
Purpose: Expression of HSPB6 (small HSP) in mammalian cells
Depositing lab: Harm Kampinga. Depositing organization: University Medical Center Groningen. Publication: HSPB7 is the most potent polyQ aggregation suppressor within the HSPB family of molecular chaperones. Vos MJ, Zijlstra MP, Kanon B, van Waarde-Verhagen MA, Brunt ER, Oosterveld-Hut HM, Carra S, Sibon OC, Kampinga HH. Hum Mol Genet. 2010 Dec 1;19(23):4677-93. doi: 10.1093/hmg/ddq398. Epub 2010 Sep 15. PubMed 20843828.
Backbone
  Vector backbone: pCMV
  Modifications to backbone: FRT is N-term on HygroB
  Vector type: Mammalian Expression
Growth in bacteria
  Bacterial resistance: Ampicillin, 100 μg/mL
  Growth temperature: 37°C
  Growth strain: DH5alpha
  Copy number: Unknown
Gene/Insert
  Gene/Insert name: hspb6
  Species: H. sapiens (human)
  Entrez Gene: HSPB6 (a.k.a. HEL55, Hsp20, PPP1R91)
  Promoter: CMV
  Cloning method: Unknown
  Sequencing primers: 5′ CMV-F; 3′ BGH-rev
Terms and licenses: Academic/Nonprofit Terms; Industry Terms: Not Available to Industry
How to cite: Frt-hspB6 was a gift from Harm Kampinga (Addgene plasmid # 63097 ; http://n2t.net/addgene:63097 ; RRID:Addgene_63097)
