[The description below was written by a language model from this plasmid's Addgene catalogue record and pLannotate feature annotations shown in this document.]
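Description:
Frt-hspB6 is a 5.6 kb mammalian expression plasmid carrying the human HSPB6 (Hsp20) coding sequence, a member of the small heat shock protein family of molecular chaperones. The catalogue lists the backbone simply as pCMV, modified so that an FRT site sits immediately upstream of the hygromycin resistance gene. In bacteria the plasmid replicates from a high-copy ColE1/pUC-type origin and is selected with ampicillin through the bla gene and its own promoter. Partial f1 ori, lac regulatory and bom sequences are backbone remnants with no evident role in the construct's use.

The HSPB6 open reading frame is driven by the human cytomegalovirus immediate early enhancer and promoter and terminated by the bovine growth hormone polyadenylation signal. No epitope tag or reporter is annotated. Directly downstream of the CMV promoter the annotation picks up two short fragments containing tet operator sequence. This suggests a tetracycline-repressible CMV/TetO arrangement, in which expression would be held off in cells producing Tet repressor and induced with tetracycline or doxycycline, although the catalogue entry does not mention inducibility.

Downstream, the FRT site is followed by the hygromycin phosphotransferase gene and an SV40 polyadenylation signal, with only a very short SV40 promoter fragment annotated nearby. This layout is typical of FLP-mediated integration vectors. There, recombination into a genomic FRT site in a suitable host line places the hygromycin gene behind a resident promoter, so that resistance marks correct single-copy insertion. The record states the purpose only as expression of HSPB6 in mammalian cells. The associated publication compared HSPB family members as suppressors of polyglutamine aggregation.
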