Features (pLannotate 1.2.2; 21 found; start..end, strand, type, name):
     28..80      -  misc_feature   bom (fragment): basis of mobility region from pBR322
    235..614     +  enhancer       CMV enhancer: human cytomegalovirus immediate early enhancer
    615..818     +  promoter       CMV promoter: human cytomegalovirus (CMV) immediate early promoter
    820..839     +  promoter       PLtetO-1 promoter (fragment): modified phage lambda PL promoter with tet operator sites (Lutz and Bujard, 1997)
    841..860     +  promoter       PLtetO-1 promoter (fragment): modified phage lambda PL promoter with tet operator sites (Lutz and Bujard, 1997)
    868..901     +  promoter       TRE3GV promoter (fragment): 3rd-generation Tet-responsive promoter that can be activated by binding of Tet-On® 3G, optimized for retroviral and lentiviral vectors
   1017..1496    +  CDS            HSPB6: HSPB6_HUMAN - Experimental evidence at protein level: Swiss-Prot protein existence level 1. Small heat shock protein which functions as a molecular chaperone probably maintaining denatured proteins in a folding- competent state. Seems to have versatile functions in various biological processes. Plays a role in regulating muscle function such as smooth muscle vasorelaxation and cardiac myocyte contractility. May regulate myocardial angiogenesis implicating KDR. Overexpression mediates cardioprotection and angiogenesis after induced damage. Stabilizes monomeric YWHAZ thereby supporting YWHAZ cha
   1598..1822    +  polyA_signal   bGH poly(A) signal: bovine growth hormone polyadenylation signal
   1826..1847    +  promoter       SV40 promoter (fragment): SV40 enhancer and early promoter
   1868..2101    +  rep_origin     f1 ori (fragment) (sequence partly withheld): f1 bacteriophage origin of replication; arrow indicates direction of (+) strand synthesis
   2106..2153    +  protein_bind   FRT: FLP-mediated recombination occurs in the 8-bp core sequence TCTAGAAA (Turan and Bode, 2011). FLP recombinase from the Saccharomyces cerevisiae 2μ plasmid
   2161..3183    +  CDS            HygR: aminoglycoside phosphotransferase from E. coli; aph(4)-Ia; confers resistance to hygromycin
   3193..3318    +  CDS            ble (fragment): BLE_KLEPN - Experimental evidence at protein level: Swiss-Prot protein existence level 1. Binding protein with a strong affinity to the bleomycin family of antibiotics. Binds to CL990; an antimitotic-antibiotic compound. From Klebsiella pneumoniae.
   3313..3434    +  polyA_signal   SV40 poly(A) signal: SV40 polyadenylation signal
   3507..3523    -  protein_bind   lac operator: The lac repressor binds to the lac operator to inhibit transcription in E. coli. This inhibition can be relieved by adding lactose or isopropyl-β-D-thiogalactopyranoside (IPTG). lac repressor encoded by lacI
   3531..3561    -  promoter       lac promoter: promoter for the E. coli lac operon
   3576..3597    -  protein_bind   CAP binding site: CAP binding activates transcription in the presence of cAMP. E. coli catabolite activator protein
   3610..3702    -  CDS            lacI (fragment): lac repressor; lacI; The lac repressor binds to the lac operator to inhibit transcription in E. coli. This inhibition can be relieved by adding lactose or isopropyl-β-D-thiogalactopyranoside (IPTG).
   3885..4473    -  rep_origin     ori: high-copy-number ColE1/pMB1/pBR322/pUC origin of replication
   4644..5504    -  CDS            AmpR: β-lactamase; bla; confers resistance to ampicillin, carbenicillin, and related antibiotics
   5505..5609    -  promoter       AmpR promoter: bla
>Addgene plasmid #63097 | Frt-hspB6 | depositor full sequence | sequence record 104503 | Full Sequence
GACGGATCGGGAGATCTCCCGATCCCCTATGGTGCACTCTCAGTACAATCTGCTCTGATGCCGCATAGTT
AAGCCAGTATCTGCTCCCTGCTTGTGTGTTGGAGGTCGCTGAGTAGTGCGCGAGCAAAATTTAAGCTACA
ACAAGGCAAGGCTTGACCGACAATTGCATGAAGAATCTGCTTAGGGTTAGGCGTTTTGCGCTGCTTCGCG
ATGTACGGGCCAGATATACGCGTTGACATTGATTATTGACTAGTTATTAATAGTAATCAATTACGGGGTC
ATTAGTTCATAGCCCATATATGGAGTTCCGCGTTACATAACTTACGGTAAATGGCCCGCCTGGCTGACCG
CCCAACGACCCCCGCCCATTGACGTCAATAATGACGTATGTTCCCATAGTAACGCCAATAGGGACTTTCC
ATTGACGTCAATGGGTGGAGTATTTACGGTAAACTGCCCACTTGGCAGTACATCAAGTGTATCATATGCC
AAGTACGCCCCCTATTGACGTCAATGACGGTAAATGGCCCGCCTGGCATTATGCCCAGTACATGACCTTA
TGGGACTTTCCTACTTGGCAGTACATCTACGTATTAGTCATCGCTATTACCATGGTGATGCGGTTTTGGC
AGTACATCAATGGGCGTGGATAGCGGTTTGACTCACGGGGATTTCCAAGTCTCCACCCCATTGACGTCAA
TGGGAGTTTGTTTTGGCACCAAAATCAACGGGACTTTCCAAAATGTCGTAACAACTCCGCCCCATTGACG
CAAATGGGCGGTAGGCGTGTACGGTGGGAGGTCTATATAAGCAGAGCTCTCCCTATCAGTGATAGAGATC
TCCCTATCAGTGATAGAGATCGTCGACGAGCTCGTTTAGTGAACCGTCAGATCGCCTGGAGACGCCATCC
ACGCTGTTTTGACCTCCATAGAAGACACCGGGACCGATCCAGCCTCCGGACTCTAGCGTTTAAACTTAAG
CTTGGTACCGAGCTCGGATCCAAAACCTCGAGAACCATGGAGATCCCTGTGCCTGTGCAGCCGTCTTGGC
TGCGCCGCGCCTCGGCCCCGTTGCCCGGACTTTCGGCGCCCGGACGCCTCTTTGACCAGCGCTTCGGCGA
GGGGCTGCTGGAGGCCGAGCTGGCTGCGCTCTGCCCCACCACGCTCGCCCCCTACTACCTGCGCGCACCC
AGCGTGGCGCTGCCCGTCGCCCAGGTGCCGACGGACCCCGGCCACTTTTCGGTGCTGCTAGACGTGAAGC
ACTTCTCGCCGGAGGAAATTGCTGTCAAGGTGGTGGGCGAACACGTGGAGGTGCACGCGCGCCACGAGGA
GCGCCCGGATGAGCACGGATTCGTCGCGCGCGAGTTCCACCGTCGCTACCGCCTGCCGCCTGGCGTGGAT
CCGGCTGCCGTGACGTCCGCGCTGTCCCCCGAGGGCGTCCTGTCCATCCAGGCCGCACCAGCGTCGGCCC
AGGCCCCACCGCCAGCCGCAGCCAAGTAGGAGGGGGCTGGGCCGCGCCCGCACCCCGGGAGCCTCCTCAG
GCTCACGCGCCAAAATCGAGTCTAGAGGGCCCGTTTAAACCCGCTGATCAGCCTCGACTGTGCCTTCTAG
TTGCCAGCCATCTGTTGTTTGCCCCTCCCCCGTGCCTTCCTTGACCCTGGAAGGTGCCACTCCCACTGTC
CTTTCCTAATAAAATGAGGAAATTGCATCGCATTGTCTGAGTAGGTGTCATTCTATTCTGGGGGGTGGGG
TGGGGCAGGACAGCAAGGGGGAGGATTGGGAAGACAATAGCAGGCATGCTGGGGATGCGGTGGGCTCTAT
GGCTTCTGAGGCGGAAAGAACCAGCTGGGGCTCTAGGGGGTATCCCC
[124 nt withheld, positions 1868-1991]
C
[91 nt withheld, positions 1993-2083]
AGGGTGATGGTTCACGTACCTAGAAGTTCCTATTCCGAAGTTCCTATTCTCTAGAAAGTATAGGAACTTC
CTTGGCCAAAAAGCCTGAACTCACCGCGACGTCTGTCGAGAAGTTTCTGATCGAAAAGTTCGACAGCGTC
TCCGACCTGATGCAGCTCTCGGAGGGCGAAGAATCTCGTGCTTTCAGCTTCGATGTAGGAGGGCGTGGAT
ATGTCCTGCGGGTAAATAGCTGCGCCGATGGTTTCTACAAAGATCGTTATGTTTATCGGCACTTTGCATC
GGCCGCGCTCCCGATTCCGGAAGTGCTTGACATTGGGGAATTCAGCGAGAGCCTGACCTATTGCATCTCC
CGCCGTGCACAGGGTGTCACGTTGCAAGACCTGCCTGAAACCGAACTGCCCGCTGTTCTGCAGCCGGTCG
CGGAGGCCATGGATGCGATCGCTGCGGCCGATCTTAGCCAGACGAGCGGGTTCGGCCCATTCGGACCGCA
AGGAATCGGTCAATACACTACATGGCGTGATTTCATATGCGCGATTGCTGATCCCCATGTGTATCACTGG
CAAACTGTGATGGACGACACCGTCAGTGCGTCCGTCGCGCAGGCTCTCGATGAGCTGATGCTTTGGGCCG
AGGACTGCCCCGAAGTCCGGCACCTCGTGCACGCGGATTTCGGCTCCAACAATGTCCTGACGGACAATGG
CCGCATAACAGCGGTCATTGACTGGAGCGAGGCGATGTTCGGGGATTCCCAATACGAGGTCGCCAACATC
TTCTTCTGGAGGCCGTGGTTGGCTTGTATGGAGCAGCAGACGCGCTACTTCGAGCGGAGGCATCCGGAGC
TTGCAGGATCGCCGCGGCTCCGGGCGTATATGCTCCGCATTGGTCTTGACCAACTCTATCAGAGCTTGGT
TGACGGCAATTTCGATGATGCAGCTTGGGCGCAGGGTCGATGCGACGCAATCGTCCGATCCGGAGCCGGG
ACTGTCGGGCGTACACAAATCGCCCGCAGAAGCGCGGCCGTCTGGACCGATGGCTGTGTAGAAGTACTCG
CCGATAGTGGAAACCGACGCCCCAGCACTCGTCCGAGGGCAAAGGAATAGCACGTACTACGAGATTTCGA
TTCCACCGCCGCCTTCTATGAAAGGTTGGGCTTCGGAATCGTTTTCCGGGACGCCGGCTGGATGATCCTC
CAGCGCGGGGATCTCATGCTGGAGTTCTTCGCCCACCCCAACTTGTTTATTGCAGCTTATAATGGTTACA
AATAAAGCAATAGCATCACAAATTTCACAAATAAAGCATTTTTTTCACTGCATTCTAGTTGTGGTTTGTC
CAAACTCATCAATGTATCTTATCATGTCTGTATACCGTCGACCTCTAGCTAGAGCTTGGCGTAATCATGG
TCATAGCTGTTTCCTGTGTGAAATTGTTATCCGCTCACAATTCCACACAACATACGAGCCGGAAGCATAA
AGTGTAAAGCCTGGGGTGCCTAATGAGTGAGCTAACTCACATTAATTGCGTTGCGCTCACTGCCCGCTTT
CCAGTCGGGAAACCTGTCGTGCCAGCTGCATTAATGAATCGGCCAACGCGCGGGGAGAGGCGGTTTGCGT
ATTGGGCGCTCTTCCGCTTCCTCGCTCACTGACTCGCTGCGCTCGGTCGTTCGGCTGCGGCGAGCGGTAT
CAGCTCACTCAAAGGCGGTAATACGGTTATCCACAGAATCAGGGGATAACGCAGGAAAGAACATGTGAGC
AAAAGGCCAGCAAAAGGCCAGGAACCGTAAAAAGGCCGCGTTGCTGGCGTTTTTCCATAGGCTCCGCCCC
CCTGACGAGCATCACAAAAATCGACGCTCAAGTCAGAGGTGGCGAAACCCGACAGGACTATAAAGATACC
AGGCGTTTCCCCCTGGAAGCTCCCTCGTGCGCTCTCCTGTTCCGACCCTGCCGCTTACCGGATACCTGTC
CGCCTTTCTCCCTTCGGGAAGCGTGGCGCTTTCTCATAGCTCACGCTGTAGGTATCTCAGTTCGGTGTAG
GTCGTTCGCTCCAAGCTGGGCTGTGTGCACGAACCCCCCGTTCAGCCCGACCGCTGCGCCTTATCCGGTA
ACTATCGTCTTGAGTCCAACCCGGTAAGACACGACTTATCGCCACTGGCAGCAGCCACTGGTAACAGGAT
TAGCAGAGCGAGGTATGTAGGCGGTGCTACAGAGTTCTTGAAGTGGTGGCCTAACTACGGCTACACTAGA
AGAACAGTATTTGGTATCTGCGCTCTGCTGAAGCCAGTTACCTTCGGAAAAAGAGTTGGTAGCTCTTGAT
CCGGCAAACAAACCACCGCTGGTAGCGGTGGTTTTTTTGTTTGCAAGCAGCAGATTACGCGCAGAAAAAA
AGGATCTCAAGAAGATCCTTTGATCTTTTCTACGGGGTCTGACGCTCAGTGGAACGAAAACTCACGTTAA
GGGATTTTGGTCATGAGATTATCAAAAAGGATCTTCACCTAGATCCTTTTAAATTAAAAATGAAGTTTTA
AATCAATCTAAAGTATATATGAGTAAACTTGGTCTGACAGTTACCAATGCTTAATCAGTGAGGCACCTAT
CTCAGCGATCTGTCTATTTCGTTCATCCATAGTTGCCTGACTCCCCGTCGTGTAGATAACTACGATACGG
GAGGGCTTACCATCTGGCCCCAGTGCTGCAATGATACCGCGAGACCCACGCTCACCGGCTCCAGATTTAT
CAGCAATAAACCAGCCAGCCGGAAGGGCCGAGCGCAGAAGTGGTCCTGCAACTTTATCCGCCTCCATCCA
GTCTATTAATTGTTGCCGGGAAGCTAGAGTAAGTAGTTCGCCAGTTAATAGTTTGCGCAACGTTGTTGCC
ATTGCTACAGGCATCGTGGTGTCACGCTCGTCGTTTGGTATGGCTTCATTCAGCTCCGGTTCCCAACGAT
CAAGGCGAGTTACATGATCCCCCATGTTGTGCAAAAAAGCGGTTAGCTCCTTCGGTCCTCCGATCGTTGT
CAGAAGTAAGTTGGCCGCAGTGTTATCACTCATGGTTATGGCAGCACTGCATAATTCTCTTACTGTCATG
CCATCCGTAAGATGCTTTTCTGTGACTGGTGAGTACTCAACCAAGTCATTCTGAGAATAGTGTATGCGGC
GACCGAGTTGCTCTTGCCCGGCGTCAATACGGGATAATACCGCGCCACATAGCAGAACTTTAAAAGTGCT
CATCATTGGAAAACGTTCTTCGGGGCGAAAACTCTCAAGGATCTTACCGCTGTTGAGATCCAGTTCGATG
TAACCCACTCGTGCACCCAACTGATCTTCAGCATCTTTTACTTTCACCAGCGTTTCTGGGTGAGCAAAAA
CAGGAAGGCAAAATGCCGCAAAAAAGGGAATAAGGGCGACACGGAAATGTTGAATACTCATACTCTTCCT
TTTTCAATATTATTGAAGCATTTATCAGGGTTATTGTCTCATGAGCGGATACATATTTGAATGTATTTAG
AAAAATAAACAAATAGGGGTTCCGCGCACATTTCCCCGAAAAGTGCCACCTGACGTC
