>Addgene plasmid #63097 | Frt-hspB6 | addgene partial sequence | sequence record 106893 | CMV-F 5'-CGCAAATGGGCGGTAGGCGTG-3'
CCTATCAGTGATAGAGATCTCCCTATCAGTGATAGAGATCGTCGACGAGCTCGTTTAGTGAACCGTCAGA
TCGCCTGGAGACGCCATCCACGCTGTTTTGACCTCCATAGAAGACACCGGGACCGATCCAGCCTCCGGAC
TCTAGCGTTTAAACTTAAGCTTGGTACCGAGCTCGGATCCAAAACCTCGAGAACCATGGAGATCCCTGTG
CCTGTGCAGCCGTCTTGGCTGCGCCGCGCCTCGGCCCCGTTGCCCGGACTTTCGGCGCCCGGACGCCTCT
TTGACCAGCGCTTCGGCGAGGGGCTGCTGGAGGCCGAGCTGGCTGCGCTCTGCCCCACCACGCTCGCCCC
CTACTACCTGCGCGCACCCAGCGTGGCGCTGCCCGTCGCCCAGGTGCCGACGGACCCCGGCCACTTTTCG
GTGCTGCTAGACGTGAAGCACTTCTCGCCGGAGGAAATTGCTGTCAAGGTGGTGGGCGAACACGTGGAGG
TGCACGCGCGCCACGAGGAGCGCCCGGATGAGCACGGATTCGTCGCGCGCGAGTTCCACCGTCGCTACCG
CCTGCCGCCTGGCGTGGATCCGGCTGCCGTGACGTCCGCGCTGTCCCCCGAGGGCGTCCTGTCCATCCAG
GCCGCACCAGCGTCGGCCCAGGCCCCACCGCCAGCCGCAGCCAAGTAGGAGGGGGCTGGGCCGCGCCCGC
ACCCCGGGAGCCTCCTCAGGCTCACGCGCCAAAATCGAGTCTAGAGGGCCCGTTTAAACCCGCTGATCAG
CCTCGACTGTGCCTTCTAGTTGCCAGCCATCTGTTGTTTGCCCCTCC
