>Addgene plasmid #63097 | Frt-hspB6 | addgene partial sequence | sequence record 107307 | BGH-rev 5'-TAGAAGGCACAGTCGAGG-3'
ACTCGATTTTGGCGCGTGAGCCTGAGGAGGCTCCCGGGGTGCGGGCGCGGCCCAGCCCCCTCCTACTTGG
CTGCGGCTGGCGGTGGGGCCTGGGCCGACGCTGGTGCGGCCTGGATGGACAGGACGCCCTCGGGGGACAG
CGCGGACGTCACGGCAGCCGGATCCACGCCAGGCGGCAGGCGGTAGCGACGGTGGAACTCGCGCGCGACG
AATCCGTGCTCATCCGGGCGCTCCTCGTGGCGCGCGTGCACCTCCACGTGTTCGCCCACCACCTTGACAG
CAATTTCCTCCGGCGAGAAGTGCTTCACGTCTAGCAGCACCGAAAAGTGGCCGGGGTCCGTCGGCACCTG
GGCGACGGGCAGCGCCACGCTGGGTGCGCGCAGGTAGTAGGGGGCGAGCGTGGTGGGGCAGAGCGCAGCC
AGCTCGGCCTCCAGCAGCCCCTCGCCGAAGCGCTGGTCAAAGAGGCGTCCGGGCGCCGAAAGTCCGGGCA
ACGGGGCCGAGGCGCGGCGCAGCCAAGACGGCTGCACAGGCACAGGGATCTCCATGGTTCTCGAGGTTTT
GGATCCGAGCTCGGTACCAAGCTTAAGTTTAAACGCTAGAGTCCGGAGGCTGGATCGGTCCCGGTGTCTT
CTATGGAGGTCAAAACAGCGTGGATGGCGTCTCCAGGCGATCTGACGGTTCACTAAACGAGCTCGTCGAC
GATCTCTATCACTGATAGGGAGATCTCTATCACTGATAGGGAGAGCTCTGCTTATATAGACCTCCCACCG
TACACGCCTACCGCCCATTTGCGTCAATGGGGCGGAGTTGTTACGACATTTTGGAAAGTCCCGTTGATTT
TGGTGCCAAAACAAACTCCCATTGACGTCAATGGGGTGGAGACTTGGAAATCCCCGTGAGTCAAACCGCT
ATCCACGCCCATTGATGTACTGCCAA
